>Addgene plasmid #201688 | CovKCR1_mCherry_pcDNA3.1 | addgene full sequence | sequence record 395515 | Addgene NGS Result
GACGGATCGGGAGATCTCCCGATCCCCTATGGTGCACTCTCAGTACAATCTGCTCTGATGCCGCATAGTT
AAGCCAGTATCTGCTCCCTGCTTGTGTGTTGGAGGTCGCTGAGTAGTGCGCGAGCAAAATTTAAGCTACA
ACAAGGCAAGGCTTGACCGACAATTGCATGAAGAATCTGCTTAGGGTTAGGCGTTTTGCGCTGCTTCGCG
ATGTACGGGCCAGATATACGCGTTGACATTGATTATTGACTAGTTATTAATAGTAATCAATTACGGGGTC
ATTAGTTCATAGCCCATATATGGAGTTCCGCGTTACATAACTTACGGTAAATGGCCCGCCTGGCTGACCG
CCCAACGACCCCCGCCCATTGACGTCAATAATGACGTATGTTCCCATAGTAACGCCAATAGGGACTTTCC
ATTGACGTCAATGGGTGGAGTATTTACGGTAAACTGCCCACTTGGCAGTACATCAAGTGTATCATATGCC
AAGTACGCCCCCTATTGACGTCAATGACGGTAAATGGCCCGCCTGGCATTATGCCCAGTACATGACCTTA
TGGGACTTTCCTACTTGGCAGTACATCTACGTATTAGTCATCGCTATTACCATGGTGATGCGGTTTTGGC
AGTACATCAATGGGCGTGGATAGCGGTTTGACTCACGGGGATTTCCAAGTCTCCACCCCATTGACGTCAA
TGGGAGTTTGTTTTGGCACCAAAATCAACGGGACTTTCCAAAATGTCGTAACAACTCCGCCCCATTGACG
CAAATGGGCGGTAGGCGTGTACGGTGGGAGGTCTATATAAGCAGAGCTCTCTGGCTAACTAGAGAACCCA
CTGCTTACTGGCTTATCGAAATTAATACGACTCACTATAGGGAGACCCAAGCTGGCTAGTTAAGCTTGGT
ACCGAGCTCGGATCCATGGTGAACATGGACGGCCCAATCGATTTTCCTAGAATCACAGGAATCTTTGCAG
CAACATGCGTGTTTCAGGGCATCACCGGCCTGATCCTGGCATGGTCTGTGGTGCGGGGCAGAGGCTTTAA
GGGCAAGCCTTGGGGACCAGGAGGACCACCTGAGGCAAACTTCATCGGAGTGGGCGTGTGCTTTATCAGC
ACCGTGCTGTACGTGCTGAAGGCCCTGGATGCATCCAGGAAGGGAACAGCCTTCATCTCCTTTAATAAGT
ACTGGTACTCTGATTACATGATGACCTGCCCTCTGATCGTGGCCGACATCTGTTGGGCCCTGGATCTGCC
ATATAAGTTCATGAAGATCCTGGTGACACTGGTGGTGCTGGGCATGGGCGTGCTGACCTTCACAGAGGAG
ATGCCCGACAGGCTGATCATCTTTCTGGTGGGCACCTTCTACTTTATCATCTTCTTTTATATCATCACAC
GCAACATCTTCAAGAAGTGGGCCATCTTTCCACCCAAGGGCAAGCCTTTCCTGACCGCCGGCCTGTTTAT
CTTCTTTGTGATGTGGCCCCTGTTCCCTACACTGTGGATCTTTAGCTGGTCCGGCCTGAACATGATCAAT
GCCGAGGCCTACTATATCATCCACGCCTTCCTGGACATCGTGTGCAAGACCTTCTTTTCCTATTTCATGC
TGCTGTTTCGGCTGACATGTGAGGATTGGGAGATCGCCAATCAGAAGTCTCTGTTTAGCATCGAGGCGGC
CGCCGTGAGCAAGGGCGAGGAGGATAACATGGCCATCATCAAGGAGTTCATGCGCTTCAAGGTGCACATG
GAGGGCTCCGTGAACGGCCACGAGTTCGAGATCGAGGGCGAGGGCGAGGGCCGCCCCTACGAGGGCACCC
AGACCGCCAAGCTGAAGGTGACCAAGGGTGGCCCCCTGCCCTTCGCCTGGGACATCCTGTCCCCTCAGTT
CATGTACGGCTCCAAGGCCTACGTGAAGCACCCCGCCGACATCCCCGACTACTTGAAGCTGTCCTTCCCC
GAGGGCTTCAAGTGGGAGCGCGTGATGAACTTCGAGGACGGCGGCGTGGTGACCGTGACCCAGGACTCCT
CCCTGCAGGACGGCGAGTTCATCTACAAGGTGAAGCTGCGCGGCACCAACTTCCCCTCCGACGGCCCCGT
AATGCAGAAGAAGACCATGGGCTGGGAGGCCTCCTCCGAGCGGATGTACCCCGAGGACGGCGCCCTGAAG
GGCGAGATCAAGCAGAGGCTGAAGCTGAAGGACGGCGGCCACTACGACGCTGAGGTCAAGACCACCTACA
AGGCCAAGAAGCCCGTGCAGCTGCCCGGCGCCTACAACGTCAACATCAAGTTGGACATCACCTCCCACAA
CGAGGACTACACCATCGTGGAACAGTACGAACGCGCCGAGGGCCGCCACTCCACCGGCGGCATGGACGAG
CTGTACAAGTAACATATGCTCTAGAGGGCCCGCGGTTCGAAGGTAAGCCTATCCCTAACCCTCTCCTCGG
TCTCGATTCTACGCGTACCGGTCATCATCACCATCACCATTGAGTTTAAACCCGCTGATCAGCCTCGACT
GTGCCTTCTAGTTGCCAGCCATCTGTTGTTTGCCCCTCCCCCGTGCCTTCCTTGACCCTGGAAGGTGCCA
CTCCCACTGTCCTTTCCTAATAAAATGAGGAAATTGCATCGCATTGTCTGAGTAGGTGTCATTCTATTCT
GGGGGGTGGGGTGGGGCAGGACAGCAAGGGGGAGGATTGGGAAGACAATAGCAGGCATGCTGGGGATGCG
GTGGGCTCTATGGCTTCTGAGGCGGAAAGAACCAGCTGGGGCTCTAGGGGGTATCCCC
[124 nt withheld, positions 2789-2912]
C
[91 nt withheld, positions 2914-3004]
A
[49 nt withheld, positions 3006-3054]
CCTTTGACGTTGGAGTCCACGTTCTTT
[37 nt withheld, positions 3082-3118]
ACCCTATCTCGGTCTATTCTTTTGATTTATAAGGGATTTTGCCGATTTCGGCCTATTGGTTAAAAAATGA
GCTGATTTAACAAAAATTTAACGCGAATTAATTCTGTGGAATGTGTGTCAGTTAGGGTGTGGAAAGTCCC
CAGGCTCCCCAGCAGGCAGAAGTATGCAAAGCATGCATCTCAATTAGTCAGCAACCAGGTGTGGAAAGTC
CCCAGGCTCCCCAGCAGGCAGAAGTATGCAAAGCATGCATCTCAATTAGTCAGCAACCATAGTCCCGCCC
CTAACTCCGCCCATCCCGCCCCTAACTCCGCCCAGTTCCGCCCATTCTCCGCCCCATGGCTGACTAATTT
TTTTTATTTATGCAGAGGCCGAGGCCGCCTCTGCCTCTGAGCTATTCCAGAAGTAGTGAGGAGGCTTTTT
TGGAGGCCTAGGCTTTTGCAAAAAGCTCCCGGGAGCTTGTATATCCATTTTCGGATCTGATCAAGAGACA
GGATGAGGATCGTTTCGCATGATTGAACAAGATGGATTGCACGCAGGTTCTCCGGCCGCTTGGGTGGAGA
GGCTATTCGGCTATGACTGGGCACAACAGACAATCGGCTGCTCTGATGCCGCCGTGTTCCGGCTGTCAGC
GCAGGGGCGCCCGGTTCTTTTTGTCAAGACCGACCTGTCCGGTGCCCTGAATGAACTGCAGGACGAGGCA
GCGCGGCTATCGTGGCTGGCCACGACGGGCGTTCCTTGCGCAGCTGTGCTCGACGTTGTCACTGAAGCGG
GAAGGGACTGGCTGCTATTGGGCGAAGTGCCGGGGCAGGATCTCCTGTCATCTCACCTTGCTCCTGCCGA
GAAAGTATCCATCATGGCTGATGCAATGCGGCGGCTGCATACGCTTGATCCGGCTACCTGCCCATTCGAC
CACCAAGCGAAACATCGCATCGAGCGAGCACGTACTCGGATGGAAGCCGGTCTTGTCGATCAGGATGATC
TGGACGAAGAGCATCAGGGGCTCGCGCCAGCCGAACTGTTCGCCAGGCTCAAGGCGCGCATGCCCGACGG
CGAGGATCTCGTCGTGACCCATGGCGATGCCTGCTTGCCGAATATCATGGTGGAAAATGGCCGCTTTTCT
GGATTCATCGACTGTGGCCGGCTGGGTGTGGCGGACCGCTATCAGGACATAGCGTTGGCTACCCGTGATA
TTGCTGAAGAGCTTGGCGGCGAATGGGCTGACCGCTTCCTCGTGCTTTACGGTATCGCCGCTCCCGATTC
GCAGCGCATCGCCTTCTATCGCCTTCTTGACGAGTTCTTCTGAGCGGGACTCTGGGGTTCGCGAAATGAC
CGACCAAGCGACGCCCAACCTGCCATCACGAGATTTCGATTCCACCGCCGCCTTCTATGAAAGGTTGGGC
TTCGGAATCGTTTTCCGGGACGCCGGCTGGATGATCCTCCAGCGCGGGGATCTCATGCTGGAGTTCTTCG
CCCACCCCAACTTGTTTATTGCAGCTTATAATGGTTACAAATAAAGCAATAGCATCACAAATTTCACAAA
TAAAGCATTTTTTTCACTGCATTCTAGTTGTGGTTTGTCCAAACTCATCAATGTATCTTATCATGTCTGT
ATACCGTCGACCTCTAGCTAGAGCTTGGCGTAATCATGGTCATAGCTGTTTCCTGTGTGAAATTGTTATC
CGCTCACAATTCCACACAACATACGAGCCGGAAGCATAAAGTGTAAAGCCTGGGGTGCCTAATGAGTGAG
CTAACTCACATTAATTGCGTTGCGCTCACTGCCCGCTTTCCAGTCGGGAAACCTGTCGTGCCAGCTGCAT
TAATGAATCGGCCAACGCGCGGGGAGAGGCGGTTTGCGTATTGGGCGCTCTTCCGCTTCCTCGCTCACTG
ACTCGCTGCGCTCGGTCGTTCGGCTGCGGCGAGCGGTATCAGCTCACTCAAAGGCGGTAATACGGTTATC
CACAGAATCAGGGGATAACGCAGGAAAGAACATGTGAGCAAAAGGCCAGCAAAAGGCCAGGAACCGTAAA
AAGGCCGCGTTGCTGGCGTTTTTCCATAGGCTCCGCCCCCCTGACGAGCATCACAAAAATCGACGCTCAA
GTCAGAGGTGGCGAAACCCGACAGGACTATAAAGATACCAGGCGTTTCCCCCTGGAAGCTCCCTCGTGCG
CTCTCCTGTTCCGACCCTGCCGCTTACCGGATACCTGTCCGCCTTTCTCCCTTCGGGAAGCGTGGCGCTT
TCTCATAGCTCACGCTGTAGGTATCTCAGTTCGGTGTAGGTCGTTCGCTCCAAGCTGGGCTGTGTGCACG
AACCCCCCGTTCAGCCCGACCGCTGCGCCTTATCCGGTAACTATCGTCTTGAGTCCAACCCGGTAAGACA
CGACTTATCGCCACTGGCAGCAGCCACTGGTAACAGGATTAGCAGAGCGAGGTATGTAGGCGGTGCTACA
GAGTTCTTGAAGTGGTGGCCTAACTACGGCTACACTAGAAGAACAGTATTTGGTATCTGCGCTCTGCTGA
AGCCAGTTACCTTCGGAAAAAGAGTTGGTAGCTCTTGATCCGGCAAACAAACCACCGCTGGTAGCGGTGG
TTTTTTTGTTTGCAAGCAGCAGATTACGCGCAGAAAAAAAGGATCTCAAGAAGATCCTTTGATCTTTTCT
ACGGGGTCTGACGCTCAGTGGAACGAAAACTCACGTTAAGGGATTTTGGTCATGAGATTATCAAAAAGGA
TCTTCACCTAGATCCTTTTAAATTAAAAATGAAGTTTTAAATCAATCTAAAGTATATATGAGTAAACTTG
GTCTGACAGTTACCAATGCTTAATCAGTGAGGCACCTATCTCAGCGATCTGTCTATTTCGTTCATCCATA
GTTGCCTGACTCCCCGTCGTGTAGATAACTACGATACGGGAGGGCTTACCATCTGGCCCCAGTGCTGCAA
TGATACCGCGAGACCCACGCTCACCGGCTCCAGATTTATCAGCAATAAACCAGCCAGCCGGAAGGGCCGA
GCGCAGAAGTGGTCCTGCAACTTTATCCGCCTCCATCCAGTCTATTAATTGTTGCCGGGAAGCTAGAGTA
AGTAGTTCGCCAGTTAATAGTTTGCGCAACGTTGTTGCCATTGCTACAGGCATCGTGGTGTCACGCTCGT
CGTTTGGTATGGCTTCATTCAGCTCCGGTTCCCAACGATCAAGGCGAGTTACATGATCCCCCATGTTGTG
CAAAAAAGCGGTTAGCTCCTTCGGTCCTCCGATCGTTGTCAGAAGTAAGTTGGCCGCAGTGTTATCACTC
ATGGTTATGGCAGCACTGCATAATTCTCTTACTGTCATGCCATCCGTAAGATGCTTTTCTGTGACTGGTG
AGTACTCAACCAAGTCATTCTGAGAATAGTGTATGCGGCGACCGAGTTGCTCTTGCCCGGCGTCAATACG
GGATAATACCGCGCCACATAGCAGAACTTTAAAAGTGCTCATCATTGGAAAACGTTCTTCGGGGCGAAAA
CTCTCAAGGATCTTACCGCTGTTGAGATCCAGTTCGATGTAACCCACTCGTGCACCCAACTGATCTTCAG
CATCTTTTACTTTCACCAGCGTTTCTGGGTGAGCAAAAACAGGAAGGCAAAATGCCGCAAAAAAGGGAAT
AAGGGCGACACGGAAATGTTGAATACTCATACTCTTCCTTTTTCAATATTATTGAAGCATTTATCAGGGT
TATTGTCTCATGAGCGGATACATATTTGAATGTATTTAGAAAAATAAACAAATAGGGGTTCCGCGCACAT
TTCCCCGAAAAGTGCCACCTGACGTC
Features (pLannotate 1.2.2; 21 found; start..end, strand, type, name):
     28..80      -  misc_feature   bom (fragment): basis of mobility region from pBR322
    235..614     +  enhancer       CMV enhancer: human cytomegalovirus immediate early enhancer
    615..818     +  promoter       CMV promoter: human cytomegalovirus (CMV) immediate early promoter
    814..847     +  LTR            5' LTR (truncated) (fragment): truncated 5' long terminal repeat (LTR) from HIV-1
    863..881     +  promoter       T7 promoter: promoter for bacteriophage T7 RNA polymerase
   1685..2391    +  CDS            mCherry (fragment): monomeric derivative of DsRed fluorescent protein (Shaner et al., 2004) mammalian codon-optimized
   2422..2463    +  CDS            V5 tag: epitope tag from simian virus 5
   2519..2743    +  polyA_signal   bGH poly(A) signal: bovine growth hormone polyadenylation signal
   2747..2768    +  promoter       SV40 promoter (fragment): SV40 enhancer and early promoter
   2789..3217    +  rep_origin     f1 ori (sequence partly withheld): f1 bacteriophage origin of replication; arrow indicates direction of (+) strand synthesis
   3231..3560    +  promoter       SV40 promoter: SV40 enhancer and early promoter
   3627..4418    +  CDS            neo: KKA2_KLEPN - Also known as kan, nptII. Experimental evidence at protein level: Swiss-Prot protein existence level 1. Resistance to kanamycin, neomycin, paromomycin, ribostamycin, butirosin and gentamicin B. From Klebsiella pneumoniae.
   4444..4602    +  CDS            ble (fragment): BLE_KLEPN - Experimental evidence at protein level: Swiss-Prot protein existence level 1. Binding protein with a strong affinity to the bleomycin family of antibiotics. Binds to CL990; an antimitotic-antibiotic compound. From Klebsiella pneumoniae.
   4597..4718    +  polyA_signal   SV40 poly(A) signal: SV40 polyadenylation signal
   4791..4807    -  protein_bind   lac operator: The lac repressor binds to the lac operator to inhibit transcription in E. coli. This inhibition can be relieved by adding lactose or isopropyl-β-D-thiogalactopyranoside (IPTG). lac repressor encoded by lacI
   4815..4845    -  promoter       lac promoter: promoter for the E. coli lac operon
   4860..4881    -  protein_bind   CAP binding site: CAP binding activates transcription in the presence of cAMP. E. coli catabolite activator protein
   4894..4986    -  CDS            lacI (fragment): lac repressor; lacI; The lac repressor binds to the lac operator to inhibit transcription in E. coli. This inhibition can be relieved by adding lactose or isopropyl-β-D-thiogalactopyranoside (IPTG).
   5169..5757    -  rep_origin     ori: high-copy-number ColE1/pMB1/pBR322/pUC origin of replication
   5928..6788    -  CDS            AmpR: β-lactamase; bla; confers resistance to ampicillin, carbenicillin, and related antibiotics
   6789..6893    -  promoter       AmpR promoter: bla
