[The description below was written by a language model from this plasmid's Addgene catalogue record and pLannotate feature annotations shown in this document.]
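Description:
CovKCR1_mCherry_pcDNA3.1 is a mammalian expression plasmid built on the Invitrogen pcDNA3.1 backbone, designed to produce a fusion of CovKCR1 with the red fluorescent protein mCherry. CovKCR1 comes from the protist Colponema vietnamica, and the associated publication concerns potassium selectivity in channelrhodopsins, so the insert is presumably a potassium-selective light-gated channel. The roughly 750 bp coding fragment was cloned between retained BamHI and NotI sites. It lies downstream of the human cytomegalovirus immediate-early enhancer and promoter and upstream of a mammalian codon-optimized mCherry supplied by the backbone, giving a C-terminal fluorescent tag. The feature table does not annotate the CovKCR1 sequence itself, but the unannotated gap between the T7 promoter and mCherry corresponds to its expected position. A V5 epitope sequence is annotated after mCherry, though the record does not say whether it is translated in frame. Transcripts terminate at the bovine growth hormone polyadenylation signal. The T7 promoter ahead of the insert serves as a sequencing primer site and could support in vitro transcription.

In E. coli the plasmid replicates from a high-copy ColE1/pUC-type origin and is selected with ampicillin through the β-lactamase gene. An f1 origin is also present. A separate cassette, with the SV40 early promoter driving the neomycin phosphotransferase gene and ending in an SV40 polyadenylation signal, permits G418 selection of stably transfected mammalian cells. Small annotated fragments (HIV-1 LTR, ble, lacI, bom) appear to be short backbone remnants or similarity hits rather than functional elements. The sequenced record is slightly longer than the catalogued total size. The construct suits transfection of cultured mammalian cells, where mCherry fluorescence identifies expressing cells, for example for characterization of the channel's photocurrents.
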