Addgene plasmid #201688: CovKCR1_mCherry_pcDNA3.1
Purpose: expresses CovKCR1_mCherry fusion in mammalian cells
Depositing lab: John Spudich. Depositing organization: University of Texas Health Science Center at Houston. Publication: Structural Foundations of Potassium Selectivity in Channelrhodopsins. Govorunova EG, Sineshchekov OA, Brown LS, Bondar AN, Spudich JL. mBio. 2022 Dec 20;13(6):e0303922. doi: 10.1128/mbio.03039-22. Epub 2022 Nov 22. PubMed 36413022.
Backbone
  Vector backbone: pcDNA3.1
  Backbone manufacturer: Invitrogen
  Backbone size w/o insert (bp): 5428
  Total vector size (bp): 6895
  Vector type: Mammalian Expression
Growth in bacteria
  Bacterial resistance: Ampicillin, 100 μg/mL
  Growth temperature: 37°C
  Growth strain: DH5alpha
  Copy number: High Copy
Gene/Insert
  Gene/Insert name: CovKCR1
  Species: Colponema vietnamica
  Insert size (bp): 750
  GenBank ID: OP121639 OP121639
  Tag / fusion protein: mCherry (C terminal on backbone)
  Cloning method: Restriction Enzyme; 5′ cloning site BamHI (not destroyed); 3′ cloning site NotI (not destroyed)
  Sequencing primers: 5′ T7
Terms and licenses: Academic/Nonprofit Terms; Industry Terms: Not Available to Industry
How to cite: CovKCR1_mCherry_pcDNA3.1 was a gift from John Spudich (Addgene plasmid # 201688 ; http://n2t.net/addgene:201688 ; RRID:Addgene_201688)
