>Addgene plasmid #201688 | CovKCR1_mCherry_pcDNA3.1 | depositor partial sequence | sequence record 391167 | CovKCR1 coding region
ATGGTGAACATGGACGGCCCAATCGATTTTCCTAGAATCACAGGAATCTTTGCAGCAACATGCGTGTTTC
AGGGCATCACCGGCCTGATCCTGGCATGGTCTGTGGTGCGGGGCAGAGGCTTTAAGGGCAAGCCTTGGGG
ACCAGGAGGACCACCTGAGGCAAACTTCATCGGAGTGGGCGTGTGCTTTATCAGCACCGTGCTGTACGTG
CTGAAGGCCCTGGATGCATCCAGGAAGGGAACAGCCTTCATCTCCTTTAATAAGTACTGGTACTCTGATT
ACATGATGACCTGCCCTCTGATCGTGGCCGACATCTGTTGGGCCCTGGATCTGCCATATAAGTTCATGAA
GATCCTGGTGACACTGGTGGTGCTGGGCATGGGCGTGCTGACCTTCACAGAGGAGATGCCCGACAGGCTG
ATCATCTTTCTGGTGGGCACCTTCTACTTTATCATCTTCTTTTATATCATCACACGCAACATCTTCAAGA
AGTGGGCCATCTTTCCACCCAAGGGCAAGCCTTTCCTGACCGCCGGCCTGTTTATCTTCTTTGTGATGTG
GCCCCTGTTCCCTACACTGTGGATCTTTAGCTGGTCCGGCCTGAACATGATCAATGCCGAGGCCTACTAT
ATCATCCACGCCTTCCTGGACATCGTGTGCAAGACCTTCTTTTCCTATTTCATGCTGCTGTTTCGGCTGA
CATGTGAGGATTGGGAGATCGCCAATCAGAAGTCTCTGTTTAGCATCGAG
